Addgene plasmid #61589: pOPINK-vOTU (CCHFV OTU, aa 1-183)
Purpose: Expresses vOTU (OTU domain from CCHFV) in E. coli.
Depositing lab: David Komander. Depositing organization: MRC Laboratory of Molecular Biology. Publication: Molecular basis for ubiquitin and ISG15 cross-reactivity in viral ovarian tumor domains. Akutsu M, Ye Y, Virdee S, Chin JW, Komander D. Proc Natl Acad Sci U S A. 2011 Feb 8;108(6):2228-33. doi: 10.1073/pnas.1015287108. Epub 2011 Jan 25. PubMed 21266548.
Backbone
  Vector backbone: pOPINK
  Backbone manufacturer: OPPF-UK
  Backbone size w/o insert (bp): 6299
  Total vector size (bp): 6519
  Vector type: Bacterial Expression
Growth in bacteria
  Bacterial resistance: Kanamycin, 50 μg/mL
  Growth temperature: 37°C
  Growth strain: DH5alpha
  Copy number: Unknown
Gene/Insert
  Gene/Insert name: vOTU (viral OTU) (alt names: Protein L; RNA-directed RNA polymerase L)
  Species: Crimean-Congo hemorrhagic fever virus (CCHFV)
  Insert size (bp): 549
  Promoter: T7
  Tag / fusion protein: His6-GST-3C (N terminal on backbone)
  Cloning method: Restriction Enzyme; 5′ cloning site KpnI (destroyed during cloning); 3′ cloning site HindIII (destroyed during cloning)
  Sequencing primers: 5′ pGEX 5’; 3′ T7 Terminal
Terms and licenses: Academic/Nonprofit Terms; Industry Terms: Not Available to Industry
Depositor comments: Mevissen et al Cell. 2013 Jul 3;154(1):169-84. doi: 10.1016/j.cell.2013.05.046. Hospenthal MK, Mevissen TET, Komander D. Nature Protoc. 2015 Jan 29;10:349-361. doi:10.1038/nprot.2015.018
How to cite: pOPINK-vOTU (CCHFV OTU, aa 1-183) was a gift from David Komander (Addgene plasmid # 61589)
