[The description below was written by a language model from this plasmid's Addgene catalogue record and pLannotate feature annotations shown in this document.]
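Description:
pOPINK-vOTU (CCHFV OTU, aa 1-183) is a 6.5 kb bacterial expression plasmid built on the pOPINK backbone for producing the viral ovarian tumor (OTU) domain of Crimean-Congo hemorrhagic fever virus in E. coli. It is selected with kanamycin through an aminoglycoside phosphotransferase (KanR) gene and replicates from a ColE1/pBR322-type origin. The neighbouring bom and rop elements suggest pET-like copy-number control, although the catalogue lists copy number as unknown. An f1 origin is also present, and short tetracycline-resistance fragments flanking the lacI region appear to be non-functional backbone remnants.

The payload is a 549 bp fragment encoding residues 1-183 of the CCHFV L protein (the RNA-directed RNA polymerase). This N-terminal OTU domain carries the deubiquitinating and deISGylating activities of L, cleaving both ubiquitin and ISG15 conjugates. Expression is driven by a T7 promoter with an adjacent lac operator and the T7 gene 10 ribosome binding site, and ends at a T7 terminator. The plasmid-borne lacI gene supplies repressor, so transcription is IPTG-inducible in hosts that provide T7 RNA polymerase. The insert is fused at its N terminus to a backbone-encoded His6 tag and Schistosoma japonicum GST, followed per the catalogue by a 3C protease cleavage site. This arrangement allows affinity purification and subsequent tag removal. The KpnI and HindIII cloning sites were destroyed during construction. Additional His-tag and T7 gene 10-derived fragments are annotated downstream of the insert, but the record does not indicate whether they are translated as part of the product.

The associated publications concern ubiquitin/ISG15 cross-reactivity of viral OTU domains and later deubiquitinase studies. This is consistent with use of the plasmid as a source of recombinant vOTU for structural and biochemical work.
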