Features (pLannotate 1.2.2; 21 found; start..end, strand, type, name):
     12..467     +  rep_origin     f1 ori (sequence partly withheld): f1 bacteriophage origin of replication; arrow indicates direction of (+) strand synthesis
    494..551     +  promoter       AmpR promoter (fragment): bla
    560..1375    -  CDS            KanR: aminoglycoside phosphotransferase; aph(3')-Ia; confers resistance to kanamycin in bacteria or G418 (Geneticin®) in eukaryotes
   1497..2085    +  rep_origin     ori: high-copy-number ColE1/pMB1/pBR322/pUC origin of replication
   2271..2413    -  misc_feature   bom: basis of mobility region from pBR322
   2515..2706    -  CDS            rop: Rop protein, which maintains plasmids at low copy number; rop
   2723..3103    +  CDS            YPB1_ECOLX: Protein predicted: Swiss-Prot protein existence level 4. From Escherichia coli.
   3175..3466    -  CDS            TcR (fragment): tetracycline efflux protein; tet; confers resistance to tetracycline
   3481..3502    -  protein_bind   CAP binding site: CAP binding activates transcription in the presence of cAMP. E. coli catabolite activator protein
   3515..4597    -  CDS            lacI: lac repressor; lacI; The lac repressor binds to the lac operator to inhibit transcription in E. coli. This inhibition can be relieved by adding lactose or isopropyl-β-D-thiogalactopyranoside (IPTG).
   4598..4675    -  promoter       lacI promoter: lacI
   4683..4962    -  CDS            TcR (fragment): tetracycline efflux protein; tet; confers resistance to tetracycline
   4984..5002    +  promoter       T7 promoter: promoter for bacteriophage T7 RNA polymerase
   5003..5027    +  protein_bind   lac operator: The lac repressor binds to the lac operator to inhibit transcription in E. coli. This inhibition can be relieved by adding lactose or isopropyl-β-D-thiogalactopyranoside (IPTG). lac repressor encoded by lacI
   5042..5064    +  RBS            RBS: efficient ribosome binding site from bacteriophage T7 gene 10 (Olins and Rangwala, 1989)
   5077..5094    +  CDS            7xHis (fragment): 6xHis affinity tag
   5095..5748    +  CDS            GST26_SCHJA: Experimental evidence at protein level: Swiss-Prot protein existence level 1. GST isoenzymes appear to play a central role in the parasite detoxification system. Other functions are also suspected including a role in increasing the solubility of haematin in the parasite gut. From Schistosoma japonicum (Blood fluke).
   5791..6339    +  CDS            L (fragment): L_CCHFI - Experimental evidence at protein level: Swiss-Prot protein existence level 1. Displays RNA-directed RNA polymerase, deubiquitinating and deISGylase activities. RNA-dependent RNA polymerase is responsible for replication and transcription of the viral RNA genome. The deubiquitinating activity cleaves both ubiquitinated and ISGylated products and may therefore regulate ubiquitin and ISG15 dependent innate immunity. From Crimean-Congo hemorrhagic fever virus (strain Nigeria/IbAr10200/1970) (CCHFV).
   6363..6380    +  CDS            9xHis (fragment): 9xHis affinity tag
   6390..6439    +  CDS            SET1 (fragment): solubility-enhancement tag derived from T7 phage gene 10B
   6447..6494    +  terminator     T7 terminator: transcription terminator for bacteriophage T7 RNA polymerase
>Addgene plasmid #61589 | pOPINK-vOTU (CCHFV OTU, aa 1-183) | depositor full sequence | sequence record 100374 | pOPINK-vOTU (CCHFV OTU, aa 1-183) sequence 6519 bps
TGGCGAATGGG
[124 nt withheld, positions 12-135]
C
[91 nt withheld, positions 137-227]
A
[49 nt withheld, positions 229-277]
CCTTTGACGTTGGAGTCCACGTTCTTT
[37 nt withheld, positions 305-341]
ACCCTATCTCGGTCTATTCTTTTGATTTATAAGGGATTTTGCCGATTTCGGCCTATTGGTTAAAAAATGA
GCTGATTTAACAAAAATTTAACGCGAATTTTAACAAAATATTAACGTTTACAATTTCAGGTGGCACTTTT
CGGGGAAATGTGCGCGGAACCCCTATTTGTTTATTTTTCTAAATACATTCAAATATGTATCCGCTCATGA
ATTAATTCTTAGAAAAACTCATCGAGCATCAAATGAAACTGCAATTTATTCATATCAGGATTATCAATAC
CATATTTTTGAAAAAGCCGTTTCTGTAATGAAGGAGAAAACTCACCGAGGCAGTTCCATAGGATGGCAAG
ATCCTGGTATCGGTCTGCGATTCCGACTCGTCCAACATCAATACAACCTATTAATTTCCCCTCGTCAAAA
ATAAGGTTATCAAGTGAGAAATCACCATGAGTGACGACTGAATCCGGTGAGAATGGCAAAAGTTTATGCA
TTTCTTTCCAGACTTGTTCAACAGGCCAGCCATTACGCTCGTCATCAAAATCACTCGCATCAACCAAACC
GTTATTCATTCGTGATTGCGCCTGAGCGAGACGAAATACGCGATCGCTGTTAAAAGGACAATTACAAACA
GGAATCGAATGCAACCGGCGCAGGAACACTGCCAGCGCATCAACAATATTTTCACCTGAATCAGGATATT
CTTCTAATACCTGGAATGCTGTTTTCCCGGGGATCGCAGTGGTGAGTAACCATGCATCATCAGGAGTACG
GATAAAATGCTTGATGGTCGGAAGAGGCATAAATTCCGTCAGCCAGTTTAGTCTGACCATCTCATCTGTA
ACATCATTGGCAACGCTACCTTTGCCATGTTTCAGAAACAACTCTGGCGCATCGGGCTTCCCATACAATC
GATAGATTGTCGCACCTGATTGCCCGACATTATCGCGAGCCCATTTATACCCATATAAATCAGCATCCAT
GTTGGAATTTAATCGCGGCCTAGAGCAAGACGTTTCCCGTTGAATATGGCTCATAACACCCCTTGTATTA
CTGTTTATGTAAGCAGACAGTTTTATTGTTCATGACCAAAATCCCTTAACGTGAGTTTTCGTTCCACTGA
GCGTCAGACCCCGTAGAAAAGATCAAAGGATCTTCTTGAGATCCTTTTTTTCTGCGCGTAATCTGCTGCT
TGCAAACAAAAAAACCACCGCTACCAGCGGTGGTTTGTTTGCCGGATCAAGAGCTACCAACTCTTTTTCC
GAAGGTAACTGGCTTCAGCAGAGCGCAGATACCAAATACTGTCCTTCTAGTGTAGCCGTAGTTAGGCCAC
CACTTCAAGAACTCTGTAGCACCGCCTACATACCTCGCTCTGCTAATCCTGTTACCAGTGGCTGCTGCCA
GTGGCGATAAGTCGTGTCTTACCGGGTTGGACTCAAGACGATAGTTACCGGATAAGGCGCAGCGGTCGGG
CTGAACGGGGGGTTCGTGCACACAGCCCAGCTTGGAGCGAACGACCTACACCGAACTGAGATACCTACAG
CGTGAGCTATGAGAAAGCGCCACGCTTCCCGAAGGGAGAAAGGCGGACAGGTATCCGGTAAGCGGCAGGG
TCGGAACAGGAGAGCGCACGAGGGAGCTTCCAGGGGGAAACGCCTGGTATCTTTATAGTCCTGTCGGGTT
TCGCCACCTCTGACTTGAGCGTCGATTTTTGTGATGCTCGTCAGGGGGGCGGAGCCTATGGAAAAACGCC
AGCAACGCGGCCTTTTTACGGTTCCTGGCCTTTTGCTGGCCTTTTGCTCACATGTTCTTTCCTGCGTTAT
CCCCTGATTCTGTGGATAACCGTATTACCGCCTTTGAGTGAGCTGATACCGCTCGCCGCAGCCGAACGAC
CGAGCGCAGCGAGTCAGTGAGCGAGGAAGCGGAAGAGCGCCTGATGCGGTATTTTCTCCTTACGCATCTG
TGCGGTATTTCACACCGCATATATGGTGCACTCTCAGTACAATCTGCTCTGATGCCGCATAGTTAAGCCA
GTATACACTCCGCTATCGCTACGTGACTGGGTCATGGCTGCGCCCCGACACCCGCCAACACCCGCTGACG
CGCCCTGACGGGCTTGTCTGCTCCCGGCATCCGCTTACAGACAAGCTGTGACCGTCTCCGGGAGCTGCAT
GTGTCAGAGGTTTTCACCGTCATCACCGAAACGCGCGAGGCAGCTGCGGTAAAGCTCATCAGCGTGGTCG
TGAAGCGATTCACAGATGTCTGCCTGTTCATCCGCGTCCAGCTCGTTGAGTTTCTCCAGAAGCGTTAATG
TCTGGCTTCTGATAAAGCGGGCCATGTTAAGGGCGGTTTTTTCCTGTTTGGTCACTGATGCCTCCGTGTA
AGGGGGATTTCTGTTCATGGGGGTAATGATACCGATGAAACGAGAGAGGATGCTCACGATACGGGTTACT
GATGATGAACATGCCCGGTTACTGGAACGTTGTGAGGGTAAACAACTGGCGGTATGGATGCGGCGGGACC
AGAGAAAAATCACTCAGGGTCAATGCCAGCGCTTCGTTAATACAGATGTAGGTGTTCCACAGGGTAGCCA
GCAGCATCCTGCGATGCAGATCCGGAACATAATGGTGCAGGGCGCTGACTTCCGCGTTTCCAGACTTTAC
GAAACACGGAAACCGAAGACCATTCATGTTGTTGCTCAGGTCGCAGACGTTTTGCAGCAGCAGTCGCTTC
ACGTTCGCTCGCGTATCGGTGATTCATTCTGCTAACCAGTAAGGCAACCCCGCCAGCCTAGCCGGGTCCT
CAACGACAGGAGCACGATCATGCGCACCCGTGGGGCCGCCATGCCGGCGATAATGGCCTGCTTCTCGCCG
AAACGTTTGGTGGCGGGACCAGTGACGAAGGCTTGAGCGAGGGCGTGCAAGATTCCGAATACCGCAAGCG
ACAGGCCGATCATCGTCGCGCTCCAGCGAAAGCGGTCCTCGCCGAAAATGACCCAGAGCGCTGCCGGCAC
CTGTCCTACGAGTTGCATGATAAAGAAGACAGTCATAAGTGCGGCGACGATAGTCATGCCCCGCGCCCAC
CGGAAGGAGCTGACTGGGTTGAAGGCTCTCAAGGGCATCGGTCGAGATCCCGGTGCCTAATGAGTGAGCT
AACTTACATTAATTGCGTTGCGCTCACTGCCCGCTTTCCAGTCGGGAAACCTGTCGTGCCAGCTGCATTA
ATGAATCGGCCAACGCGCGGGGAGAGGCGGTTTGCGTATTGGGCGCCAGGGTGGTTTTTCTTTTCACCAG
TGAGACGGGCAACAGCTGATTGCCCTTCACCGCCTGGCCCTGAGAGAGTTGCAGCAAGCGGTCCACGCTG
GTTTGCCCCAGCAGGCGAAAATCCTGTTTGATGGTGGTTAACGGCGGGATATAACATGAGCTGTCTTCGG
TATCGTCGTATCCCACTACCGAGATATCCGCACCAACGCGCAGCCCGGACTCGGTAATGGCGCGCATTGC
GCCCAGCGCCATCTGATCGTTGGCAACCAGCATCGCAGTGGGAACGATGCCCTCATTCAGCATTTGCATG
GTTTGTTGAAAACCGGACATGGCACTCCAGTCGCCTTCCCGTTCCGCTATCGGCTGAATTTGATTGCGAG
TGAGATATTTATGCCAGCCAGCCAGACGCAGACGCGCCGAGACAGAACTTAATGGGCCCGCTAACAGCGC
GATTTGCTGGTGACCCAATGCGACCAGATGCTCCACGCCCAGTCGCGTACCGTCTTCATGGGAGAAAATA
ATACTGTTGATGGGTGTCTGGTCAGAGACATCAAGAAATAACGCCGGAACATTAGTGCAGGCAGCTTCCA
CAGCAATGGCATCCTGGTCATCCAGCGGATAGTTAATGATCAGCCCACTGACGCGTTGCGCGAGAAGATT
GTGCACCGCCGCTTTACAGGCTTCGACGCCGCTTCGTTCTACCATCGACACCACCACGCTGGCACCCAGT
TGATCGGCGCGAGATTTAATCGCCGCGACAATTTGCGACGGCGCGTGCAGGGCCAGACTGGAGGTGGCAA
CGCCAATCAGCAACGACTGTTTGCCCGCCAGTTGTTGTGCCACGCGGTTGGGAATGTAATTCAGCTCCGC
CATCGCCGCTTCCACTTTTTCCCGCGTTTTCGCAGAAACGTGGCTGGCCTGGTTCACCACGCGGGAAACG
GTCTGATAAGAGACACCGGCATACTCTGCGACATCGTATAACGTTACTGGTTTCACATTCACCACCCTGA
ATTGACTCTCTTCCGGGCGCTATCATGCCATACCGCGAAAGGTTTTGCGCCATTCGATGGTGTCCGGGAT
CTCGACGCTCTCCCTTATGCGACTCCTGCATTAGGAAGCAGCCCAGTAGTAGGTTGAGGCCGTTGAGCAC
CGCCGCCGCAAGGAATGGTGCATGCAAGGAGATGGCGCCCAACAGTCCCCCGGCCACGGGGCCTGCCACC
ATACCCACGCCGAAACAAGCGCTCATGAGCCCGAAGTGGCGAGCCCGATCTTCCCCATCGGTGATGTCGG
CGATATAGGCGCCAGCAACCGCACCTGTGGCGCCGGTGATGCCGGCCACGATGCGTCCGGCGTAGAGGAT
CGAGATCTCGATCCCGCGAAATTAATACGACTCACTATAGGGGAATTGTGAGCGGATAACAATTCCCCTC
TAGAAATAATTTTGTTTAACTTTAAGAAGGAGATATACCATGGCACATCACCATCACCATCACATGTCCC
CTATACTAGGTTATTGGAAAATTAAGGGCCTTGTGCAACCCACTCGACTTCTTTTGGAATATCTTGAAGA
AAAATATGAAGAGCATTTGTATGAGCGCGATGAAGGTGATAAATGGCGAAACAAAAAGTTTGAATTGGGT
TTGGAGTTTCCCAATCTTCCTTATTATATTGATGGTGATGTTAAATTAACACAGTCTATGGCCATCATAC
GTTATATAGCTGACAAGCACAACATGTTGGGTGGTTGTCCAAAAGAGCGTGCAGAGATTTCAATGCTTGA
AGGAGCGGTTTTGGATATTAGATACGGTGTTTCGAGAATTGCATATAGTAAAGACTTTGAAACTCTCAAA
GTTGATTTTCTTAGCAAGCTACCTGAAATGCTGAAAATGTTCGAAGATCGTTTATGTCATAAAACATATT
TAAATGGTGATCATGTAACCCATCCTGACTTCATGTTGTATGACGCTCTTGATGTTGTTTTATACATGGA
CCCAATGTGCCTGGATGCGTTCCCAAAATTAGTTTGTTTTAAAAAACGTATTGAAGCTATCCCACAAATT
GATAAGTACTTGAAATCCAGCAAGTATATAGCATGGCCTTTGCAGGGCTGGCAAGCCACGTTTGGTGGTG
GCGACCATCCTCCAAAATCGGATCTGAGCAGCGGTCTGGAAGTTCTGTTTCAGGGCCCGATGGACTTTCT
GCGTTCCCTGGATTGGACACAGGTTATTGCCGGTCAGTATGTGAGCAACCCTCGCTTTAACATTTCCGAC
TATTTCGAGATCGTTCGTCAGCCTGGTGATGGGAATTGCTTCTATCACAGCATTGCCGAACTGACAATGC
CGAACAAAACCGATCACTCGTATCATTATATCAAACGCCTGACTGAATCAGCAGCTCGTAAATATTATCA
GGAGGAGCCGGAAGCTCGTCTGGTTGGTCTGTCTCTGGAGGATTATCTGAAACGTATGCTGAGTGACAAC
GAATGGGGTAGCACTCTGGAAGCCTCTATGCTGGCAAAAGAAATGGGCATTACGATCATCATTTGGACCG
TTGCCGCCTCCGATGAAGTTGAAGCCGGGATCAAATTTGGAGATGGCGACGTGTTTACCGCCGTTAATCT
GCTGCATAGTGGTCAGACCCACTTTGATGCACTGCGTATTCTGCCACAGTTTGAAACAGACACCCGTGAA
GCGCTGTCTCTGATGGACCGTGTTATTGCCGTGGATCAGCTGACAAGCTAAAGCTTTCTAGACCATTTAA
ACACCACCACCACCACCACTGAGATCCGGCTGCTAACAAAGCCCGAAAGGAAGCTGAGTTGGCTGCTGCC
ACCGCTGAGCAATAACTAGCATAACCCCTTGGGGCCTCTAAACGGGTCTTGAGGGGTTTTTTGCTGAAAG
GAGGAACTATATCCGGAT
