>Addgene plasmid #61589 | pOPINK-vOTU (CCHFV OTU, aa 1-183) | addgene partial sequence | sequence record 101848 | T7 5'-TAATACGACTCACTATAGGG-3'
CTTTAAGAAGGAGATATACCATGGCACATCACCATCACCATCACATGTCCCCTATACTAGGTTATTGGAA
AATTAAGGGCCTTGTGCAACCCACTCGACTTCTTTTGGAATATCTTGAAGAAAAATATGAAGAGCATTTG
TATGAGCGCGATGAAGGTGATAAATGGCGAAACAAAAAGTTTGAATTGGGTTTGGAGTTTCCCAATCTTC
CTTATTATATTGATGGTGATGTTAAATTAACACAGTCTATGGCCATCATACGTTATATAGCTGACAAGCA
CAACATGTTGGGTGGTTGTCCAAAAGAGCGTGCAGAGATTTCAATGCTTGAAGGAGCGGTTTTGGATATT
AGATACGGTGTTTCGAGAATTGCATATAGTAAAGACTTTGAAACTCTCAAAGTTGATTTTCTTAGCAAGC
TACCTGAAATGCTGAAAATGTTCGAAGATCGTTTATGTCATAAAACATATTTAAATGGTGATCATGTAAC
CCATCCTGACTTCATGTTGTATGACGCTCTTGATGTTGTTTTATACATGGACCCAATGTGCCTGGATGCG
TTCCCAAAATTAGTTTGTTTTAAAAAACGTATTGAAGCTATCCCACAAATTGATAAGTACTTGAAATCCA
GCAAGTATATAGCATGGCCTTTGCAGGGCTGGCAAGCCACGTTTGGTGGTGGCGACCATCCTCCAAAATC
GGATCTGAGCAGCGGTCTGGAAGTTCTGTTTCAGGGCCCGATGGACTTTCTGCGTTCCCTGGATTGGACA
CAGGTTATTGCCGGTCAGTATGTGAGC
