>Addgene plasmid #61589 | pOPINK-vOTU (CCHFV OTU, aa 1-183) | addgene partial sequence | sequence record 101850 | T7term 5'-GCTAGTTATTGCTCAGCGG-3'
ATCCTGACTTCATGTTGTATGACGCTCTTGATGTTGTTTTATACATGGACCCAATGTGCCTGGATGCGTT
CCCAAAATTAGTTTGTTTTAAAAAACGTATTGAAGCTATCCCACAAATTGATAAGTACTTGAAATCCAGC
AAGTATATAGCATGGCCTTTGCAGGGCTGGCAAGCCACGTTTGGTGGTGGCGACCATCCTCCAAAATCGG
ATCTGAGCAGCGGTCTGGAAGTTCTGTTTCAGGGCCCGATGGACTTTCTGCGTTCCCTGGATTGGACACA
GGTTATTGCCGGTCAGTATGTGAGCAACCCTCGCTTTAACATTTCCGACTATTTCGAGATCGTTCGTCAG
CCTGGTGATGGGAATTGCTTCTATCACAGCATTGCCGAACTGACAATGCCGAACAAAACCGATCACTCGT
ATCATTATATCAAACGCCTGACTGAATCAGCAGCTCGTAAATATTATCAGGAGGAGCCGGAAGCTCGTCT
GGTTGGTCTGTCTCTGGAGGATTATCTGAAACGTATGCTGAGTGACAACGAATGGGGTAGCACTCTGGAA
GCCTCTATGCTGGCAAAAGAAATGGGCATTACGATCATCATTTGGACCGTTGCCGCCTCCGATGAAGTTG
AAGCCGGGATCAAATTTGGAGATGGCGACGTGTTTACCGCCGTTAATCTGCTGCATAGTGGTCAGACCCA
CTTTGATGCACTGCGTATTCTGCCACAGTTTGAAACAGACACCCGTGAAGCGCTGTCTCTGATGGACCGT
GTTATTGCCGTGGATCAGCTGACAAGCTAAAGCTTTCTAGACCATTTAAACACCACCACCACCACCACTG
AGATCCGGCTGCTAAC
