>Addgene plasmid #61589 | pOPINK-vOTU (CCHFV OTU, aa 1-183) | addgene partial sequence | sequence record 102033 | ASK-FN2 5'-CGGCCTTTTTACGGTTCCTG-3'
TGATTCTGTGGATAACCGTATTACCGCCTTTGAGTGAGCTGATACCGCTCGCCGCAGCCGAACGACCGAG
CGCAGCGAGTCAGTGAGCGAGGAAGCGGAAGAGCGCCTGATGCGGTATTTTCTCCTTACGCATCTGTGCG
GTATTTCACACCGCAATGGTGCACTCTCAGTACAATCTGCTCTGATGCCGCATAGTTAAGCCAGTATACA
CTCCGCTATCGCTACGTGACTGGGTCATGGCTGCGCCCCGACACCCGCCAACACCCGCTGACGCGCCCTG
ACGGGCTTGTCTGCTCCCGGCATCCGCTTACAGACAAGCTGTGACCGTCTCCGGGAGCTGCATGTGTCAG
AGGTTTTCACCGTCATCACCGAAACGCGCGAGGCAGCTGCGGTAAAGCTCATCAGCGTGGTCGTGAAGCG
ATTCACAGATGTCTGCCTGTTCATCCGCGTCCAGCTCGTTGAGTTTCTCCAGAAGCGTTAATGTCTGGCT
TCTGATAAAGCGGGCCATGTTAAGGGCGGTTTTTTCCTGTTTGGTCACTGATGCCTCCGTGTAAGGGGGA
TTTCTGTTCATGGGGGTAATGATACCGATGAAACGAGAGAGGATGCTCACGATACGGGTTACTGATGATG
AACATGCCCGGTTACTGGAACGTTGTGAGGGTAAACAACTGGCGGTATGGATGCGGCGGGACCAGAGAAA
AATCACTCAGGGTCAATGCCAGCGCTTCGTTAATACAGATGTAGGTGTTCCACAGGGTAGCCAGCAGCAT
CCTGCGATGCAGATCCGGAACATAATGGTGCAGGGCGCTGACTTCCGCG
